>Addgene plasmid #162129 | LentiCRISPR v2-sgACSL4 clone2 | addgene full sequence | sequence record 324230 | Addgene NGS Result
TGTAGTCTTATGCAATACTCTTGTAGTCTTGCAACATGGTAACGATGAGTTAGCAACATGCCTTACAAGG
AGAGAAAAAGCACCGTGCATGCCGATTGGTGGAAGTAAGGTGGTACGATCGTGCCTTATTAGGAAGGCAA
CAGACGGGTCTGACATGGATTGGACGAACCACTGAATTGCCGCATTGCAGAGATATTGTATTTAAGTGCC
TAGCTCGATACATAAACGGGTCTCTCTGGTTAGACCAGATCTGAGCCTGGGAGCTCTCTGGCTAACTAGG
GAACCCACTGCTTAAGCCTCAATAAAGCTTGCCTTGAGTGCTTCAAGTAGTGTGTGCCCGTCTGTTGTGT
GACTCTGGTAACTAGAGATCCCTCAGACCCTTTTAGTCAGTGTGGAAAATCTCTAGCAGTGGCGCCCGAA
CAGGGACTTGAAAGCGAAAGGGAAACCAGAGGAGCTCTCTCGACGCAGGACTCGGCTTGCTGAAGCGCGC
ACGGCAAGAGGCGAGGGGCGGCGACTGGTGAGTACGCCAAAAATTTTGACTAGCGGAGGCTAGAAGGAGA
GAGATGGGTGCGAGAGCGTCAGTATTAAGCGGGGGAGAATTAGATCGCGATGGGAAAAAATTCGGTTAAG
GCCAGGGGGAAAGAAAAAATATAAATTAAAACATATAGTATGGGCAAGCAGGGAGCTAGAACGATTCGCA
GTTAATCCTGGCCTGTTAGAAACATCAGAAGGCTGTAGACAAATACTGGGACAGCTACAACCATCCCTTC
AGACAGGATCAGAAGAACTTAGATCATTATATAATACAGTAGCAACCCTCTATTGTGTGCATCAAAGGAT
AGAGATAAAAGACACCAAGGAAGCTTTAGACAAGATAGAGGAAGAGCAAAACAAAAGTAAGACCACCGCA
CAGCAAGCGGCCGCTGATCTTCAGACCTGGAGGAGGAGATATGAGGGACAATTGGAGAAGTGAATTATAT
AAATATAAAGTAGTAAAAATTGAACCATTAGGAGTAGCACCCACCAAGGCAAAGAGAAGAGTGGTGCAGA
GAGAAAAAAGAGCAGTGGGAATAGGAGCTTTGTTCCTTGGGTTCTTGGGAGCAGCAGGAAGCACTATGGG
CGCAGCGTCAATGACGCTGACGGTACAGGCCAGACAATTATTGTCTGGTATAGTGCAGCAGCAGAACAAT
TTGCTGAGGGCTATTGAGGCGCAACAGCATCTGTTGCAACTCACAGTCTGGGGCATCAAGCAGCTCCAGG
CAAGAATCCTGGCTGTGGAAAGATACCTAAAGGATCAACAGCTCCTGGGGATTTGGGGTTGCTCTGGAAA
ACTCATTTGCACCACTGCTGTGCCTTGGAATGCTAGTTGGAGTAATAAATCTCTGGAACAGATTTGGAAT
CACACGACCTGGATGGAGTGGGACAGAGAAATTAACAATTACACAAGCTTAATACACTCCTTAATTGAAG
AATCGCAAAACCAGCAAGAAAAGAATGAACAAGAATTATTGGAATTAGATAAATGGGCAAGTTTGTGGAA
TTGGTTTAACATAACAAATTGGCTGTGGTATATAAAATTATTCATAATGATAGTAGGAGGCTTGGTAGGT
TTAAGAATAGTTTTTGCTGTACTTTCTATAGTGAATAGAGTTAGGCAGGGATATTCACCATTATCGTTTC
AGACCCACCTCCCAACCCCGAGGGGACCCAGAGAGGGCCTATTTCCCATGATTCCTTCATATTTGCATAT
ACGATACAAGGCTGTTAGAGAGATAATTAGAATTAATTTGACTGTAAACACAAAGATATTAGTACAAAAT
ACGTGACGTAGAAAGTAATAATTTCTTGGGTAGTTTGCAGTTTTAAAATTATGTTTTAAAATGGACTATC
ATATGCTTACCGTAACTTGAAAGTATTTCGATTTCTTGGCTTTATATATCTTGTGGAAAGGACGAAACAC
CGGAAGGCGTTGGTCTACTTGGGTTTTAGAGCTAGAAATAGCAAGTTAAAATAAGGCTAGTCCGTTATCA
ACTTGAAAAAGTGGCACCGAGTCGGTGCTTTTTTAAGCTTGGCGTAACTAGATCTTGAGACAAATGGCAG
TATTCATCCACAATTTTAAAAGAAAAGGGGGGATTGGGGGGTACAGTGCAGGGGAAAGAATAGTAGACAT
AATAGCAACAGACATACAAACTAAAGAATTACAAAAACAAATTACAAAAATTCAAAATTTTCGGGTTTAT
TACAGGGACAGCAGAGATCCACTTTGGCGCCGGCTCGAGGGGGCCCGGGTGCAAAGATGGATAAAGTTTT
AAACAGAGAGGAATCTTTGCAGCTAATGGACCTTCTAGGTCTTGAAAGGAGTGGGAATTGGCTCCGGTGC
CCGTCAGTGGGCAGAGCGCACATCGCCCACAGTCCCCGAGAAGTTGGGGGGAGGGGTCGGCAATTGATCC
GGTGCCTAGAGAAGGTGGCGCGGGGTAAACTGGGAAAGTGATGTCGTGTACTGGCTCCGCCTTTTTCCCG
AGGGTGGGGGAGAACCGTATATAAGTGCAGTAGTCGCCGTGAACGTTCTTTTTCGCAACGGGTTTGCCGC
CAGAACACAGGTAAGTGCCGTGTGTGGTTCCCGCGGGCCTGGCCTCTTTACGGGTTATGGCCCTTGCGTG
CCTTGAATTACTTCCACCTGGCTGCAGTACGTGATTCTTGATCCCGAGCTTCGGGTTGGAAGTGGGTGGG
AGAGTTCGAGGCCTTGCGCTTAAGGAGCCCCTTCGCCTCGTGCTTGAGTTGAGGCCTGGCCTGGGCGCTG
GGGCCGCCGCGTGCGAATCTGGTGGCACCTTCGCGCCTGTCTCGCTGCTTTCGATAAGTCTCTAGCCATT
TAAAATTTTTGATGACCTGCTGCGACGCTTTTTTTCTGGCAAGATAGTCTTGTAAATGCGGGCCAAGATC
TGCACACTGGTATTTCGGTTTTTGGGGCCGCGGGCGGCGACGGGGCCCGTGCGTCCCAGCGCACATGTTC
GGCGAGGCGGGGCCTGCGAGCGCGGCCACCGAGAATCGGACGGGGGTAGTCTCAAGCTGGCCGGCCTGCT
CTGGTGCCTGGCCTCGCGCCGCCGTGTATCGCCCCGCCCTGGGCGGCAAGGCTGGCCCGGTCGGCACCAG
TTGCGTGAGCGGAAAGATGGCCGCTTCCCGGCCCTGCTGCAGGGAGCTCAAAATGGAGGACGCGGCGCTC
GGGAGAGCGGGCGGGTGAGTCACCCACACAAAGGAAAAGGGCCTTTCCGTCCTCAGCCGTCGCTTCATGT
GACTCCACGGAGTACCGGGCGCCGTCCAGGCACCTCGATTAGTTCTCGAGCTTTTGGAGTACGTCGTCTT
TAGGTTGGGGGGAGGGGTTTTATGCGATGGAGTTTCCCCACACTGAGTGGGTGGAGACTGAAGTTAGGCC
AGCTTGGCACTTGATGTAATTCTCCTTGGAATTTGCCCTTTTTGAGTTTGGATCTTGGTTCATTCTCAAG
CCTCAGACAGTGGTTCAAAGTTTTTTTCTTCCATTTCAGGTGTCGTGACGTACGGCCACCATGACCGAGT
ACAAGCCCACGGTGCGCCTCGCCACCCGCGACGACGTCCCCAGGGCCGTACGCACCCTCGCCGCCGCGTT
CGCCGACTACCCCGCCACGCGCCACACCGTCGATCCGGACCGCCACATCGAGCGGGTCACCGAGCTGCAA
GAACTCTTCCTCACGCGCGTCGGGCTCGACATCGGCAAGGTGTGGGTCGCGGACGACGGCGCCGCCGTGG
CGGTCTGGACCACGCCGGAGAGCGTCGAAGCGGGGGCGGTGTTCGCCGAGATCGGCCCGCGCATGGCCGA
GTTGAGCGGTTCCCGGCTGGCCGCGCAGCAACAGATGGAAGGCCTCCTGGCGCCGCACCGGCCCAAGGAG
CCCGCGTGGTTCCTGGCCACCGTCGGAGTCTCGCCCGACCACCAGGGCAAGGGTCTGGGCAGCGCCGTCG
TGCTCCCCGGAGTGGAGGCGGCCGAGCGCGCCGGGGTGCCCGCCTTCCTGGAGACCTCCGCGCCCCGCAA
CCTCCCCTTCTACGAGCGGCTCGGCTTCACCGTCACCGCCGACGTCGAGGTGCCCGAAGGACCGCGCACC
TGGTGCATGACCCGCAAGCCCGGTGCCTGAACGCGTTAAGTCGACAATCAACCTCTGGATTACAAAATTT
GTGAAAGATTGACTGGTATTCTTAACTATGTTGCTCCTTTTACGCTATGTGGATACGCTGCTTTAATGCC
TTTGTATCATGCTATTGCTTCCCGTATGGCTTTCATTTTCTCCTCCTTGTATAAATCCTGGTTGCTGTCT
CTTTATGAGGAGTTGTGGCCCGTTGTCAGGCAACGTGGCGTGGTGTGCACTGTGTTTGCTGACGCAACCC
CCACTGGTTGGGGCATTGCCACCACCTGTCAGCTCCTTTCCGGGACTTTCGCTTTCCCCCTCCCTATTGC
CACGGCGGAACTCATCGCCGCCTGCCTTGCCCGCTGCTGGACAGGGGCTCGGCTGTTGGGCACTGACAAT
TCCGTGGTGTTGTCGGGGAAATCATCGTCCTTTCCTTGGCTGCTCGCCTGTGTTGCCACCTGGATTCTGC
GCGGGACGTCCTTCTGCTACGTCCCTTCGGCCCTCAATCCAGCGGACCTTCCTTCCCGCGGCCTGCTGCC
GGCTCTGCGGCCTCTTCCGCGTCTTCGCCTTCGCCCTCAGACGAGTCGGATCTCCCTTTGGGCCGCCTCC
CCGCGTCGACTTTAAGACCAATGACTTACAAGGCAGCTGTAGATCTTAGCCACTTTTTAAAAGAAAAGGG
GGGACTGGAAGGGCTAATTCACTCCCAACGAAGACAAGATCTGCTTTTTGCTTGTACTGGGTCTCTCTGG
TTAGACCAGATCTGAGCCTGGGAGCTCTCTGGCTAACTAGGGAACCCACTGCTTAAGCCTCAATAAAGCT
TGCCTTGAGTGCTTCAAGTAGTGTGTGCCCGTCTGTTGTGTGACTCTGGTAACTAGAGATCCCTCAGACC
CTTTTAGTCAGTGTGGAAAATCTCTAGCAGTACGTATAGTAGTTCATGTCATCTTATTATTCAGTATTTA
TAACTTGCAAAGAAATGAATATCAGAGAGTGAGAGGAACTTGTTTATTGCAGCTTATAATGGTTACAAAT
AAAGCAATAGCATCACAAATTTCACAAATAAAGCATTTTTTTCACTGCATTCTAGTTGTGGTTTGTCCAA
ACTCATCAATGTATCTTATCATGTCTGGCTCTAGCTATCCCGCCCCTAACTCCGCCCATCCCGCCCCTAA
CTCCGCCCAGTTCCGCCCATTCTCCGCCCCATGGCTGACTAATTTTTTTTATTTATGCAGAGGCCGAGGC
CGCCTCGGCCTCTGAGCTATTCCAGAAGTAGTGAGGAGGCTTTTTTGGAGGCCTAGGGACGTACCCAATT
CGCCCTATAGTGAGTCGTATTACGCGCGCTCACTGGCCGTCGTTTTACAACGTCGTGACTGGGAAAACCC
TGGCGTTACCCAACTTAATCGCCTTGCAGCACATCCCCCTTTCGCCAGCTGGCGTAATAGCGAAGAGGCC
CGCACCGATCGCCCTTCCCAACAGTTGCGCAGCCTGAATGGCGAATGGG
[124 nt withheld, positions 5650-5773]
C
[91 nt withheld, positions 5775-5865]
A
[49 nt withheld, positions 5867-5915]
CCTTTGACGTTGGAGTCCACGTTCTTT
[37 nt withheld, positions 5943-5979]
ACCCTATCTCGGTCTATTCTTTTGATTTATAAGGGATTTTGCCGATTTCGGCCTATTGGTTAAAAAATGA
GCTGATTTAACAAAAATTTAACGCGAATTTTAACAAAATATTAACGCTTACAATTTAGGTGGCACTTTTC
GGGGAAATGTGCGCGGAACCCCTATTTGTTTATTTTTCTAAATACATTCAAATATGTATCCGCTCATGAG
ACAATAACCCTGATAAATGCTTCAATAATATTGAAAAAGGAAGAGTATGAGTATTCAACATTTCCGTGTC
GCCCTTATTCCCTTTTTTGCGGCATTTTGCCTTCCTGTTTTTGCTCACCCAGAAACGCTGGTGAAAGTAA
AAGATGCTGAAGATCAGTTGGGTGCACGAGTGGGTTACATCGAACTGGATCTCAACAGCGGTAAGATCCT
TGAGAGTTTTCGCCCCGAAGAACGTTTTCCAATGATGAGCACTTTTAAAGTTCTGCTATGTGGCGCGGTA
TTATCCCGTATTGACGCCGGGCAAGAGCAACTCGGTCGCCGCATACACTATTCTCAGAATGACTTGGTTG
AGTACTCACCAGTCACAGAAAAGCATCTTACGGATGGCATGACAGTAAGAGAATTATGCAGTGCTGCCAT
AACCATGAGTGATAACACTGCGGCCAACTTACTTCTGACAACGATCGGAGGACCGAAGGAGCTAACCGCT
TTTTTGCACAACATGGGGGATCATGTAACTCGCCTTGATCGTTGGGAACCGGAGCTGAATGAAGCCATAC
CAAACGACGAGCGTGACACCACGATGCCTGTAGCAATGGCAACAACGTTGCGCAAACTATTAACTGGCGA
ACTACTTACTCTAGCTTCCCGGCAACAATTAATAGACTGGATGGAGGCGGATAAAGTTGCAGGACCACTT
CTGCGCTCGGCCCTTCCGGCTGGCTGGTTTATTGCTGATAAATCTGGAGCCGGTGAGCGTGGGTCTCGCG
GTATCATTGCAGCACTGGGGCCAGATGGTAAGCCCTCCCGTATCGTAGTTATCTACACGACGGGGAGTCA
GGCAACTATGGATGAACGAAATAGACAGATCGCTGAGATAGGTGCCTCACTGATTAAGCATTGGTAACTG
TCAGACCAAGTTTACTCATATATACTTTAGATTGATTTAAAACTTCATTTTTAATTTAAAAGGATCTAGG
TGAAGATCCTTTTTGATAATCTCATGACCAAAATCCCTTAACGTGAGTTTTCGTTCCACTGAGCGTCAGA
CCCCGTAGAAAAGATCAAAGGATCTTCTTGAGATCCTTTTTTTCTGCGCGTAATCTGCTGCTTGCAAACA
AAAAAACCACCGCTACCAGCGGTGGTTTGTTTGCCGGATCAAGAGCTACCAACTCTTTTTCCGAAGGTAA
CTGGCTTCAGCAGAGCGCAGATACCAAATACTGTTCTTCTAGTGTAGCCGTAGTTAGGCCACCACTTCAA
GAACTCTGTAGCACCGCCTACATACCTCGCTCTGCTAATCCTGTTACCAGTGGCTGCTGCCAGTGGCGAT
AAGTCGTGTCTTACCGGGTTGGACTCAAGACGATAGTTACCGGATAAGGCGCAGCGGTCGGGCTGAACGG
GGGGTTCGTGCACACAGCCCAGCTTGGAGCGAACGACCTACACCGAACTGAGATACCTACAGCGTGAGCT
ATGAGAAAGCGCCACGCTTCCCGAAGGGAGAAAGGCGGACAGGTATCCGGTAAGCGGCAGGGTCGGAACA
GGAGAGCGCACGAGGGAGCTTCCAGGGGGAAACGCCTGGTATCTTTATAGTCCTGTCGGGTTTCGCCACC
TCTGACTTGAGCGTCGATTTTTGTGATGCTCGTCAGGGGGGCGGAGCCTATGGAAAAACGCCAGCAACGC
GGCCTTTTTACGGTTCCTGGCCTTTTGCTGGCCTTTTGCTCACATGTTCTTTCCTGCGTTATCCCCTGAT
TCTGTGGATAACCGTATTACCGCCTTTGAGTGAGCTGATACCGCTCGCCGCAGCCGAACGACCGAGCGCA
GCGAGTCAGTGAGCGAGGAAGCGGAAGAGCGCCCAATACGCAAACCGCCTCTCCCCGCGCGTTGGCCGAT
TCATTAATGCAGCTGGCACGACAGGTTTCCCGACTGGAAAGCGGGCAGTGAGCGCAACGCAATTAATGTG
AGTTAGCTCACTCATTAGGCACCCCAGGCTTTACACTTTATGCTTCCGGCTCGTATGTTGTGTGGAATTG
TGAGCGGATAACAATTTCACACAGGAAACAGCTATGACCATGATTACGCCAAGCGCGCAATTAACCCTCA
CTAAAGGGAACAAAAGCTGGAGCTGCAAGCTTAA
Features (pLannotate 1.2.2; 29 found; start..end, strand, type, name):
      1..227     +  promoter       RSV promoter: Rous sarcoma virus enhancer/promoter
    228..408     +  LTR            5' LTR (truncated): truncated 5' long terminal repeat (LTR) from HIV-1
    455..580     +  misc_feature   HIV-1 Ψ: packaging signal of human immunodeficiency virus type 1
    564..927     +  CDS            HIV-1 gag (fragment): gag protein from human immunodeficiency virus 1; gag
   1073..1306    +  misc_feature   RRE: The Rev response element (RRE) of HIV-1 allows for Rev-dependent mRNA export from the nucleus to the cytoplasm.
   1683..1709    +  CDS            Rev (fragment): human immunodeficiency virus 1 (HIV-1) Rev protein; rev; enhances nuclear export of unspliced and incompletely spliced viral mRNAs
   1713..1953    +  promoter       U6 promoter: RNA polymerase III promoter for human U6 snRNA
   1983..2058    +  misc_RNA       gRNA scaffold: guide RNA scaffold for the Streptococcus pyogenes CRISPR/Cas9 system
   2114..2231    +  misc_feature   cPPT/CTS: central polypurine tract and central termination sequence of HIV-1
   2297..2363    +  CDS            small t antigen (fragment): SV40 (simian virus 40) small t antigen
   2389..2600    +  promoter       EF-1α core promoter: core promoter for human elongation factor EF-1α
   2601..3539    +  intron         EF-1α intron A: intron upstream of the start codon of human EF-1α
   3561..4160    +  CDS            PuroR (fragment): puromycin N-acetyltransferase; pac from Streptomyces; confers resistance to puromycin
   4176..4764    +  misc_feature   WPRE: woodchuck hepatitis virus posttranscriptional regulatory element
   4815..4834    +  misc_feature   cPPT/CTS (fragment): central polypurine tract and central termination sequence of HIV-1
   4836..5069    +  LTR            3' LTR (ΔU3): self-inactivating 3' long terminal repeat (LTR) from HIV-1
   5147..5268    +  polyA_signal   SV40 poly(A) signal: SV40 polyadenylation signal
   5308..5443    +  rep_origin     SV40 ori: SV40 origin of replication
   5464..5482    -  promoter       T7 promoter: promoter for bacteriophage T7 RNA polymerase
   5490..5645    +  CDS            lacZα (fragment): LacZα fragment of β-galactosidase; lacZ fragment
   5650..6078    +  rep_origin     f1 ori (sequence partly withheld): f1 bacteriophage origin of replication; arrow indicates direction of (+) strand synthesis
   6131..6235    +  promoter       AmpR promoter: bla
   6236..7096    +  CDS            AmpR: β-lactamase; bla; confers resistance to ampicillin, carbenicillin, and related antibiotics
   7267..7855    +  rep_origin     ori: high-copy-number ColE1/pMB1/pBR322/pUC origin of replication
   8038..8130    +  CDS            lacI (fragment): lac repressor; lacI; The lac repressor binds to the lac operator to inhibit transcription in E. coli. This inhibition can be relieved by adding lactose or isopropyl-β-D-thiogalactopyranoside (IPTG).
   8143..8164    +  protein_bind   CAP binding site: CAP binding activates transcription in the presence of cAMP. E. coli catabolite activator protein
   8179..8209    +  promoter       lac promoter: promoter for the E. coli lac operon
   8217..8233    +  protein_bind   lac operator: The lac repressor binds to the lac operator to inhibit transcription in E. coli. This inhibition can be relieved by adding lactose or isopropyl-β-D-thiogalactopyranoside (IPTG). lac repressor encoded by lacI
   8278..8296    +  promoter       T3 promoter: promoter for bacteriophage T3 RNA polymerase
