[The description below was written by a language model from this plasmid's Addgene catalogue record and pLannotate feature annotations shown in this document.]
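Description:
LentiCRISPR v2-sgACSL4 clone2 is a lentiviral guide RNA plasmid catalogued on the lentiCRISPR v2 backbone and intended to target human ACSL4 (acyl-CoA synthetase long-chain family member 4). It is maintained in E. coli through a high-copy ColE1/pUC-type origin with ampicillin resistance (bla). The backbone also carries an f1 origin, an SV40 origin and poly(A) signal, and remnants of a lac/T7/T3 cloning region. The transfer cassette has a third-generation, self-inactivating layout. An RSV promoter fused to a truncated HIV-1 5' LTR drives the genomic RNA, followed by the Ψ packaging signal, a gag fragment, the RRE for Rev-dependent nuclear export, a cPPT/CTS, a WPRE to boost transcript expression, and a ΔU3 3' LTR that silences LTR promoter activity after integration.

Within the provirus, a human U6 RNA polymerase III promoter transcribes the ACSL4-specific spacer joined to the Streptococcus pyogenes Cas9 guide RNA scaffold. Downstream, an EF-1α core promoter with its intron A drives puromycin N-acetyltransferase for selection of transduced mammalian cells.

The annotated sequence record is only 8,323 nt and contains no Cas9 coding sequence. The standard lentiCRISPR v2 design would be expected to carry a Cas9-2A-puromycin cassette, so the sequenced plasmid resembles a guide-only vector. On that basis, Cas9 would have to be supplied separately, and the discrepancy with the catalogued backbone name should be kept in mind. The associated work concerns ferroptosis and energy stress signalling, which is consistent with using the plasmid to knock out ACSL4 in human cells.
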