Addgene plasmid #162129: LentiCRISPR v2-sgACSL4 clone2
Purpose: Lentiviral sgRNA plasmid targeting human ACSL4
Depositing lab: Boyi Gan. Depositing organization: University of Texas MD Anderson Cancer Center. Publication: Energy-stress-mediated AMPK activation inhibits ferroptosis. Lee H, Zandkarimi F, Zhang Y, Meena JK, Kim J, Zhuang L, Tyagi S, Ma L, Westbrook TF, Steinberg GR, Nakada D, Stockwell BR, Gan B. Nat Cell Biol. 2020 Feb;22(2):225-234. doi: 10.1038/s41556-020-0461-8. Epub 2020 Feb 6. PubMed 32029897.
Backbone
  Vector backbone: lentiCRISPR v2
  Vector type: Lentiviral
  Selectable markers: Puromycin
Growth in bacteria
  Bacterial resistance: Ampicillin, 100 μg/mL
  Growth temperature: 37°C
  Growth strain: NEB Stable
  Copy number: High Copy
Gene/Insert
  Gene/Insert name: sgACSL4
  gRNA/shRNA sequence: GAAGGCGTTGGTCTACTTGG
  Species: H. sapiens (human)
  Entrez Gene: ACSL4 (a.k.a. ACS4, FACL4, LACS4, MRX63, MRX68, XLID63)
  Cloning method: Gibson Cloning
Terms and licenses: Academic/Nonprofit Terms; Industry Terms: Not Available to Industry
How to cite: LentiCRISPR v2-sgACSL4 clone2 was a gift from Boyi Gan (Addgene plasmid # 162129 ; http://n2t.net/addgene:162129 ; RRID:Addgene_162129)
